Addgene plasmid #244274: pAAVLINK-EF1alpha-5'-NRXN2
Purpose: 5' AAVLINK plasmid for NRXN2 expression
Depositing lab: Zhonghua Lu. Publication: AAVLINK: A potent DNA-recombination method for large cargo delivery in gene therapy. Lin J, Lin Y, Liu N, Cao W, Zhang J, Wen S, Zhang Y, Liao W, Hong Z, Lin Y, Liu Q, Liu H, Li Q, Chen B, Li M, Luo Z, Yang L, Yang Y, Zheng SH, Wang Y, Chu H, Hu Y, Qin Y, Luo BX, Tian S, Chen Y, Yan T, Yang L, Wang H, Liu T, Jiang Y, Lu Z. Cell. 2026 Feb 5;189(3):969-986.e17. doi: 10.1016/j.cell.2025.12.039. Epub 2026 Jan 27. PubMed 41605211.
Backbone
  Vector backbone: pAAV-MCS2
  Backbone manufacturer: Steve Jackson (Addgene # 46954)
  Vector type: AAV
Growth in bacteria
  Bacterial resistance: Ampicillin, 100 μg/mL
  Growth temperature: 37°C
  Growth strain: NEB Stable
  Copy number: High Copy
Gene/Insert
  Gene/Insert name: NRXN2
  Species: H. sapiens (human)
  Entrez Gene: NRXN2
  Promoter: EF1alpha
  Tag / fusion protein: HA (N terminal on insert)
  Cloning method: Restriction Enzyme; 5′ cloning site unknown (unknown if destroyed)
Terms and licenses: Academic/Nonprofit Terms; Industry Terms: Not Available to Industry
Depositor comments: See publication for corresponding AAV Link vectors.
How to cite: pAAVLINK-EF1alpha-5'-NRXN2 was a gift from Zhonghua Lu (Addgene plasmid # 244274 ; http://n2t.net/addgene:244274 ; RRID:Addgene_244274)
