[The description below was written by a language model from this plasmid's Addgene catalogue record and pLannotate feature annotations shown in this document.]
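Description:
pAAVLINK-EF1alpha-5'-NRXN2 is an AAV transfer plasmid built on the pAAV-MCS2 backbone that carries the upstream half of a split expression system for human neurexin-2 (NRXN2). This coding sequence is too long to fit in a single AAV genome together with its regulatory elements. The plasmid is maintained in bacteria at high copy from a ColE1/pUC-type origin with ampicillin selection (AmpR with its bla promoter). An f1 origin and small pBR322-derived remnants (rop and bom fragments) are also annotated in the backbone.

Between the AAV2 inverted terminal repeats, which allow the cassette to be replicated and packaged into AAV particles, all payload features lie on the same strand. An EF-1α core promoter is followed by a truncated HTLV-1 5' LTR segment, a pairing commonly used as a compact composite promoter. This drives a partial neurexin-2 open reading frame of roughly 2.9 kb. The annotation tool matched this frame to the mouse Nrxn2 protein entry, although the catalogue lists the insert as human. The record also lists an N-terminal HA tag, which the feature table does not annotate separately.

The coding fragment ends at a short piece of a chimeric β-globin/immunoglobulin intron, consistent with a splice donor, followed by a lox2272-like site just inside the ITR. No polyadenylation signal is annotated. This layout fits a design in which Cre-mediated recombination joins this genome to a matching 3' vector, and splicing then removes the junction to restore the full-length transcript. The record does not spell out this mechanism or identify the partner vectors, referring instead to the publication. One ITR is annotated only as fragments, which may reflect sequencing or annotation limits in these repeats. The stated use is as the 5' AAVLINK component for NRXN2 expression in large-cargo gene delivery.
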