Features (pLannotate 1.2.2; 16 found; start..end, strand, type, name):
   2127..2395    -  LTR            5' LTR (truncated): truncated 5' long terminal repeat (LTR) from human T-cell leukemia virus (HTLV) type 1
   2408..2619    -  promoter       EF-1α core promoter: core promoter for human elongation factor EF-1α
   2645..2661    +  misc_feature   MCS (fragment): pUC18/19 multiple cloning site
   2711..2738    -  repeat_region  AAV2 ITR (fragment): inverted terminal repeat of adeno-associated virus serotype 2 inverted
   2767..2794    -  repeat_region  AAV2 ITR (fragment): inverted terminal repeat of adeno-associated virus serotype 2 inverted
   2867..3455    -  rep_origin     ori: high-copy-number ColE1/pMB1/pBR322/pUC origin of replication
   3626..4486    -  CDS            AmpR: β-lactamase; bla; confers resistance to ampicillin, carbenicillin, and related antibiotics
   4487..4591    -  promoter       AmpR promoter: bla
   4686..4721    +  CDS            rop (fragment): Rop protein, which maintains plasmids at low copy number; rop
   4823..4872    +  misc_feature   bom (fragment): basis of mobility region from pBR322
   4873..5328    -  rep_origin     f1 ori (sequence partly withheld): f1 bacteriophage origin of replication; arrow indicates direction of (+) strand synthesis
   5347..5398    +  misc_feature   bom (fragment): basis of mobility region from pBR322
   5403..5543    -  repeat_region  AAV2 ITR: inverted terminal repeat of adeno-associated virus serotype 2 inverted
   5588..5616    -  protein_bind   lox2272 (fragment): Cre-mediated recombination occurs in the 8-bp core sequence (GGATACTT). lox2272 sites are compatible with each other, but incompatible with loxP or loxN sites (Lee and Saito, 1988). Cre recombinase
   5625..5665    -  intron         chimeric intron (fragment): chimera between introns from human β-globin and immunoglobulin heavy chain genes
   5666..2093    -  CDS            Nrxn2 (fragment) (across the origin): NRX2A_MOUSE - Experimental evidence at protein level: Swiss-Prot protein existence level 1. Neuronal cell surface protein that may be involved in cell recognition and cell adhesion. May mediate intracellular signaling. From Mus musculus (Mouse).
>Addgene plasmid #244274 | pAAVLINK-EF1alpha-5'-NRXN2 | addgene full sequence | sequence record 489078 | Addgene NGS Result
GGGGCAGATGCACACTGCTTCAGCGTCTCCCGGGAGCAAAAGGGGGCAACGCCCACAGCCCCCTGAGCCT
CAGCCAGGCCCCGGAGGTCTCGGCTACGCCCATCTATGAAGAGGTCCCGCACACAGCCCACGTAGCCTGC
CCGGAGTGCTGCTGTCCACACCTCTGGGGGCAGGGGCAGGTCCACCCGGCCCCCCTCAGGGAGACCGCCC
AGGTACAGCTCACTCTCCAGGTCCAGAATCTCGCTGTCTCCAGTGGCCAAGAACGGCGTGCTGCGACTAT
TCACTGAGATGGAGCCTTTTCGCCCATCCCTCTGGAAGTCCACGTGACACCACTCGCCATCATTGACCTT
GCGGCTGGATGCCCGCAGCTTGATGCCCCCAGATCCCATGTCCAGCAGAAGATAGAGGTGGCCGTCCAAT
AGCTCCATGGCAAAGTAGTCGGCCCGCTGAGCAGAGCTGTGGCTGCCAGCTCCACCCCCAGCCCGCCGGC
CCTGGCTGAAGAGCAGCAGCCCATTGGGCTCGGTGGTGCGGAAGTCTAGGGAGATGGAGCCAGTGCGCTT
AGCGCTCCAGCGGGGCAGCGCCACAAAGGCCTCGGGACTCTCAAAGGTCACAGGGTCCAGGGCAGCCACA
TCCTCACAGCGGAATGACAAGTCCCCCTGCAGCTTCATCTTGGGGTCCCCTTCCTTTGCCAGGCGGGATA
GTTCCAATTTGAAGTCATTGTTCTTATAGACCACGTCCTTGAGGCAGCCCATGAAGTTGTTGCTGACGGG
CGAGCCCGGCAGGTCAGCTGTGTTGGGGCTGCCCCCAATGTAGAAGAAGTCATCAGAGCCCAGCATGGTG
TAATCCTCCTGCGTGTAGCCTGTGGTGGTCAGGATCCCGTCCACCGAGATGGTCACCAGATAATGCAGTT
TGTTTACCATAGCGTGTCCAATCCCTGCGTGCTGGCGCAGGTTTCGGGTGACCCGGACGTCGTGCCAGGC
GTTGTCGTTGAACTTGCCATTGACGGGTTCCACAAGGGCCTCGAAGGCACCTGAGCCTAGGTTGATGACC
AGCCAGACAGCCCCAGACTTGAGGGACAGGTTGACGTAGTCGGCCGACTTGCCTGTATGCAGCATCAGGC
CGTTGCGTTGCAGGGTGCGGAAGGCCAGTGTGATCTCATCAGTGCTGCTCTGGATGGGGTTGTGTGACAG
GTCGTAGCAGAAGAACTCATTGCCTTTGAAGGTCGCCACAAACTCCTCCTTGCCTTTTGTTGGCTGGTGC
ACATCGCCGGCTCCTCCTCTCCCGGCCCCCCCCTCGGAGAACAGTAAGGACCCTACTTCGCTGTTTAACG
TCAGGTGAGCCGGACCTTCCATGGGGTGCTCCTCTTCGCTGCAGAACTTGCCGCCGAAGCCCGTGTGGCT
GCAGTCGCAGCCCACCTCGCCGGGGGCCAGCACGGTGCAGAGGCCGCCGTTGGCGCAGGGGTTGCGCGCG
GGCGCGCACAGCGGGTCGGCGGTGGCGCCGCGCAGGCCCTGGCTGCCCAGCAGCGCGGGGGGCCGCTCGC
CCAGCTTCAGGTTGGCCAAGAGGCCGCGGAAGGGCGGCTCGTACTTGACGGTGCTCAGCGTAAGCGCCGA
GAGGCGCACGTCGGGCGGGATGCCGCCCACGAACAGGTCGCTGGCCACCTGCATCTCGCGCCGCTTGGAG
CGCACCTCGGCGGCGCGGGCCTCGCCGTCCACCGCCAGCGCCGTGCGGCGCGCGTCGCGGGTCAGCAGCA
CCATGTGCCAGCGGTCGTCGGCCACCGGCGTGTCCAGCTGCAGCGTGGCCGGCTCGGCGCACGAAAGCGT
GAAGCGCAGCCGCAGGCGGCCGTCCACCAGCAGCAGCTCCAGGAAGTCGCAGTCGCCGCCGTCGTCCAGG
TAGAGCAGCAGCGCGCGCGTGGCGTTGGTGCGCAGGCTGAAGCTGAGCTCGCCGCTGCTCGCCGCGCCCG
CCCAGCGCGCGTAGCGAGCCCACTGCCCGGGGCCGCCGCCGAACTCCAGGCCGTCCGCGCGCGCCGCCAG
CGCCAGCAGCAGCAGCAACAGCAGCGGCGGCGGTGTCGGCCGCCACCGGCTCCCGGACGCCATGGTGGCC
GTACGGTAGGCGCCGGTCACAGCTTGGATCTGTAACGGCGCAGAACAGAAAACGAAACAAAGACGTAGAG
TTGAGCAAGCAGGGTCAGGCAAAGCGTGGAGAGCCGGCTGAGTCTAGGTAGGCTCCAAGGGAGCGCCGGA
CAAAGGCCCGGTCTCGACCTGAGCTTTAAACTTACCTAGACGGCGGACGCAGTTCAGGAGGCACCACAGG
CGGGAGGCGGCAGAACGCGACTCAACCGGCGTGGATGGCGGCCTCAGGTAGGGCGGCGGGCGCGTGAAGG
AGAGATGCGAGCCCCTCGAAGCTTCAGCTGTGTTCTGGCGGCAAACCCGTTGCGAAAAAGAACGTTCACG
GCGACTACTGCACTTATATACGGTTCTCCCCCACCCTCGGGAAAAAGGCGGAGCCAGTACACGACATCAC
TTTCCCAGTTTACCCCGCGCCACCTTCTCTAGGCACCCGTTCAATTGCCGACCCCTCCCCCCAACTTCTC
GGGGACTGTGGGCGATGTGCGCTCTGCCCACTGACGGGCACCGGAGCGATCGCAGATCCTCTAGAGTCGA
CACGCGTGCGGCCGCAGGAACCCCTAGTGATGGAGTTGGCCACTCCCTCTCTGCGCGCTCGCTCGCTCAC
TGAGGCCGGGCGACCAAAGGTCGCCCGACGCCCGGGCGGCCTCAGTGAGCGAGCGAGCGCGCAGCTGCCT
GCAGGACATGTGAGCAAAAGGCCAGCAAAAGGCCAGGAACCGTAAAAAGGCCGCGTTGCTGGCGTTTTTC
CATAGGCTCCGCCCCCCTGACGAGCATCACAAAAATCGACGCTCAAGTCAGAGGTGGCGAAACCCGACAG
GACTATAAAGATACCAGGCGTTTCCCCCTGGAAGCTCCCTCGTGCGCTCTCCTGTTCCGACCCTGCCGCT
TACCGGATACCTGTCCGCCTTTCTCCCTTCGGGAAGCGTGGCGCTTTCTCATAGCTCACGCTGTAGGTAT
CTCAGTTCGGTGTAGGTCGTTCGCTCCAAGCTGGGCTGTGTGCACGAACCCCCCGTTCAGCCCGACCGCT
GCGCCTTATCCGGTAACTATCGTCTTGAGTCCAACCCGGTAAGACACGACTTATCGCCACTGGCAGCAGC
CACTGGTAACAGGATTAGCAGAGCGAGGTATGTAGGCGGTGCTACAGAGTTCTTGAAGTGGTGGCCTAAC
TACGGCTACACTAGAAGAACAGTATTTGGTATCTGCGCTCTGCTGAAGCCAGTTACCTTCGGAAAAAGAG
TTGGTAGCTCTTGATCCGGCAAACAAACCACCGCTGGTAGCGGTGGTTTTTTTGTTTGCAAGCAGCAGAT
TACGCGCAGAAAAAAAGGATCTCAAGAAGATCCTTTGATCTTTTCTACGGGGTCTGACGCTCAGTGGAAC
GAAAACTCACGTTAAGGGATTTTGGTCATGAGATTATCAAAAAGGATCTTCACCTAGATCCTTTTAAATT
AAAAATGAAGTTTTAAATCAATCTAAAGTATATATGAGTAAACTTGGTCTGACAGTTACCAATGCTTAAT
CAGTGAGGCACCTATCTCAGCGATCTGTCTATTTCGTTCATCCATAGTTGCCTGACTCCCCGTCGTGTAG
ATAACTACGATACGGGAGGGCTTACCATCTGGCCCCAGTGCTGCAATGATACCGCGAGACCCACGCTCAC
CGGCTCCAGATTTATCAGCAATAAACCAGCCAGCCGGAAGGGCCGAGCGCAGAAGTGGTCCTGCAACTTT
ATCCGCCTCCATCCAGTCTATTAATTGTTGCCGGGAAGCTAGAGTAAGTAGTTCGCCAGTTAATAGTTTG
CGCAACGTTGTTGCCATTGCTACAGGCATCGTGGTGTCACGCTCGTCGTTTGGTATGGCTTCATTCAGCT
CCGGTTCCCAACGATCAAGGCGAGTTACATGATCCCCCATGTTGTGCAAAAAAGCGGTTAGCTCCTTCGG
TCCTCCGATCGTTGTCAGAAGTAAGTTGGCCGCAGTGTTATCACTCATGGTTATGGCAGCACTGCATAAT
TCTCTTACTGTCATGCCATCCGTAAGATGCTTTTCTGTGACTGGTGAGTACTCAACCAAGTCATTCTGAG
AATAGTGTATGCGGCGACCGAGTTGCTCTTGCCCGGCGTCAATACGGGATAATACCGCGCCACATAGCAG
AACTTTAAAAGTGCTCATCATTGGAAAACGTTCTTCGGGGCGAAAACTCTCAAGGATCTTACCGCTGTTG
AGATCCAGTTCGATGTAACCCACTCGTGCACCCAACTGATCTTCAGCATCTTTTACTTTCACCAGCGTTT
CTGGGTGAGCAAAAACAGGAAGGCAAAATGCCGCAAAAAAGGGAATAAGGGCGACACGGAAATGTTGAAT
ACTCATACTCTTCCTTTTTCAATATTATTGAAGCATTTATCAGGGTTATTGTCTCATGAGCGGATACATA
TTTGAATGTATTTAGAAAAATAAACAAATAGGGGTTCCGCGCACATTTCCCCGAAAAGTGCCACCTGACG
TCTAAGAAACCATTATTATCATGACATTAACCTATAAAAATAGGCGTATCACGAGGCCCTTTCGTCTCGC
GCGTTTCGGTGATGACGGTGAAAACCTCTGACACATGCAGCTCCCGGAGACGGTCACAGCTTGTCTGTAA
GCGGATGCCGGGAGCAGACAAGCCCGTCAGGGCGCGTCAGCGGGTGTTGGCGGGTGTCGGGGCTGGCTTA
ACTATGCGGCATCAGAGCAGATTGTACTGAGAGTGCACCATAAAATTGTAAACGTTAATATTTTGTTAAA
ATTCGCGTTAAATTTTTGTTAAATCAGCTCATTTTTTAACCAATAGACCGAAATCGGCAAAATCCCTTAT
AAATCAAAAGAATAGCCCGAGATAGAGT
[37 nt withheld, positions 4999-5035]
AAAGAACGTGGACTCCAACGTCAAAGG
[141 nt withheld, positions 5063-5203]
G
[46 nt withheld, positions 5205-5250]
A
[95 nt withheld, positions 5252-5346]
TATGCGGTGTGAAATACCGCACAGATGCGTAAGGAGAAAATACCGCATCAGGCGCCCCTGCAGGCAGCTG
CGCGCTCGCTCGCTCACTGAGGCCGCCCGGGCAAAGCCCGGGCGTCGGGCGACCTTTGGTCGCCCGGCCT
CAGTGAGCGAGCGAGCGCGCAGAGAGGGAGTGGCCAACTCCATCACTAGGGGTTCCTGCGGCCGCTCGGT
CCGCACGTGCCACACCGGTCTCCATAACTTAATAACTTCGTATAAAGTATCCTATACGAATAATAGCTTA
TTGGTCTCCTTAAACCTGTCTTGTAACCTTGATACTTACCTTGACCAGCTCGATGACAATGAAGTCATTG
CCGTTGCCCGAGTTGAACAGAAGAAGCCCATCAGGGGCCGTGGTCTTGAACTGGAAGAAGAGGTGCATGG
AAGCATAGGCTTGGAGCGTGGCGAGTGCCAGGTAGCTGCTGCGACTCTTGAAGGTGACGGGATCGGCCAC
GATGGCACGCAGGCCAAAGCGAGCATTGAGCTCACAGTAGGTGATGTCACCATCCTTGCACTGGTCCATG
TAGGGCTGGCCATTGAACACGAGCCCACTCAGATGCCCGATGAAGTTGGAGGGCACCACGGAGATAAACC
GCCGCTCCGTCATGATGCCCGTCTCAATGTTGTGGAACTCCAGCCGCATATGGGCTCCTGCCATCTGTCC
CTCCACAGTCACGTTGTCCACAGACAGCTGCAGGCTCTTGCCACGCCGGACCACCCTCACCGTGTGCCAC
TCATTGTCATTGAGCTTGTGCCCCGCAAACAGCGTTTCGGGGCCTTTACTGGGTGCGCAGCCGACGCGCA
GGCAGTCGAGGTTGACAGTGAGCTTCATCTGCCCCCCATCCAGCTCCAGGCGTAGGGTGTCGGCAGACTC
CCTGGAAGTGGTGGCCATCATGAGTCCGTAGGCCCGCTGGGACATGAAACGCAGGGACACATCCTCTGCC
TCCGTGTGCATGGCGTTAGGCAGCATGATCTTCATGTACATGGAGCCATCGTAGCTCAGGACCGTGGCCT
CTCTCTCACAGACCCGCCCAAGAAAGCCGGTCCCGATGCAGTCACAGATGAAGCGGTTCCAGCCTTCTCG
ACAGACGCCCCCATTGCGACAG
